Addgene plasmid #127413: pBAD33.1-DpnII
Purpose: Expresses DpnII restriction endonuclease in bacteria
Depositing lab: Douglas Feldman. Depositing organization: University of Southern California.
Backbone
  Vector backbone: pBAD33.1
  Vector type: Bacterial Expression
Growth in bacteria
  Bacterial resistance: Chloramphenicol, 25 μg/mL
  Growth temperature: 37°C
  Growth strain: DH5alpha
  Copy number: High Copy
Gene/Insert
  Gene/Insert name: DpnII
  Species: streptococcus pneumoniae
  Insert size (bp): 870
  Promoter: pBAD
  Cloning method: Ligation Independent Cloning
  Sequencing primers: 5′ pBAD-F
Terms and licenses: Academic/Nonprofit Terms; Industry Terms: Not Available to Industry
How to cite: pBAD33.1-DpnII was a gift from Douglas Feldman (Addgene plasmid # 127413 ; http://n2t.net/addgene:127413 ; RRID:Addgene_127413)
