[The description below was written by a language model from this plasmid's Addgene catalogue record and pLannotate feature annotations shown in this document.]
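Description:
pBAD33.1-DpnII is a bacterial expression plasmid of 6,245 nt, built on the pBAD33.1 backbone, for arabinose-inducible production of the DpnII restriction endonuclease from Streptococcus pneumoniae in E. coli. The only complete replication origin annotated is p15A, a medium-copy origin compatible with ColE1-type plasmids. The catalogue entry nonetheless lists the plasmid as high copy, and the record does not resolve this discrepancy. Selection is by chloramphenicol, through a complete cat gene under its own promoter. The table also shows several backbone remnants: truncated β-lactamase segments with the AmpR promoter, short ColE1/pUC and RSF origin fragments, an IS1 fragment, and pieces of the tetracycline resistance gene and its promoter. As fragments, these are not expected to provide selection or replication. An M13 phage origin is also present, an element that in principle permits single-stranded DNA production with helper phage.

The payload is the dpnB coding sequence, listed as an 870 bp insert and annotated across 864 nt. It encodes the enzyme that recognises unmethylated GATC and cleaves before the G. The gene was inserted by ligation-independent cloning downstream of the araBAD promoter, a remnant of the multiple cloning site, and a strong ribosome binding site from bacteriophage T7 gene 10. No affinity or epitope tag is annotated. Transcription ends in the rrnB region, which includes the 5S rRNA segment and the T1 and T2 terminators. The araC regulator is encoded divergently from the promoter. It represses expression in the absence of L-arabinose and activates it when the sugar is added, and this tight control is useful for a potentially toxic nuclease. The stated purpose is simply to express DpnII in bacteria.
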