Features (pLannotate 1.2.2; 20 found; start..end, strand, type, name):
     15..299     +  promoter       araBAD promoter: araBAD; promoter of the L-arabinose operon of E. coli; the araC regulatory gene is transcribed in the opposite direction (Guzman et al., 1995)
    320..352     +  misc_feature   MCS (fragment): pUC18/19 multiple cloning site
    359..381     +  RBS            RBS: efficient ribosome binding site from bacteriophage T7 gene 10 (Olins and Rangwala, 1989)
    389..1252    +  CDS            dpnB: T2D2_STREE - Experimental evidence at protein level: Swiss-Prot protein existence level 1. Recognizes the double-stranded unmethylated sequence GATC and cleaves before G-1. From Streptococcus pneumoniae.
   1344..1459    +  ncRNA          5S rRNA: Accession: RF00001 - 5S ribosomal RNA
   1463..1549    +  terminator     rrnB T1 terminator: Escherichia coli rrnB; transcription terminator T1 from the E. coli rrnB gene
   1641..1668    +  terminator     rrnB T2 terminator: transcription terminator T2 from the E. coli rrnB gene
   1687..1778    +  promoter       AmpR promoter: bla
   1779..1898    +  CDS            AmpR (fragment): β-lactamase; bla; confers resistance to ampicillin, carbenicillin, and related antibiotics
   1899..2193    +  CDS            bla(M) (fragment): β-lactamase lacking the signal sequence; bla(M); allows cytosolic expression of β-lactamase
   2236..2616    +  rep_origin     M13 ori (sequence partly withheld): M13 bacteriophage origin of replication; arrow indicates direction of (+) strand synthesis
   2802..3035    +  rep_origin     ori (fragment): high-copy-number ColE1/pMB1/pBR322/pUC origin of replication
   3247..3906    -  CDS            CmR: chloramphenicol acetyltransferase; cat; confers resistance to chloramphenicol
   3907..4009    -  promoter       cat promoter: promoter of the E. coli cat gene encoding chloramphenicol acetyltransferase
   4130..4273    +  mobile_element IS1 (fragment): prokaryotic transposable element IS1
   4392..4447    -  rep_origin     RSF ori (fragment): Plasmids containing the RSF 1030 origin of replication can be propagated in E. coli cells that contain additional plasmids with compatible origins.
   4535..5080    -  rep_origin     p15A ori: Plasmids containing the medium-copy-number p15A origin of replication can be propagated in E. coli cells that contain a second plasmid with the ColE1 origin.
   5117..5237    -  CDS            TcR (fragment): tetracycline efflux protein; tet; confers resistance to tetracycline
   5247..5265    +  promoter       tet promoter (fragment): E. coli promoter for tetracycline efflux protein gene
   5355..6233    -  CDS            araC: L-arabinose regulatory protein; araC
>Addgene plasmid #127413 | pBAD33.1-DpnII | addgene full sequence | sequence record 247669 | Addgene NGS Result
CCCGCCATTCAGAGAAGAAACCAATTGTCCATATTGCATCAGACATTGCCGTCACTGCGTCTTTTACTGG
CTCTTCTCGCTAACCAAACCGGTAACCCCGCTTATTAAAAGCATTCTGTAACAAAGCGGGACCAAAGCCA
TGACAAAAACGCGTAACAAAAGTGTCTATAATCACGGCAGAAAAGTCCACATTGATTATTTGCACGGCGT
CACACTTTGCTATGCCATAGCATTTTTATCCATAAGATTAGCGGATCCTACCTGACGCTTTTTATCGCAA
CTCTCTACTGTTTCTCCATACCCGTTTTTTTGGGCTAGCGAATTCGAGCTCGGTACCCGGGGATCCTCTA
GAAATAATTTTGTTTAACTTTAAGAAGGAGATATACATATGAAGCAAACGCGCAATTTTGATGAATGGCT
GAGCACGATGACCGACACGGTCGCCGACTGGACCTACTATACTGATTTTCCAAAAGTTTACAAGAACGTG
TCTAGCATCAAAGTCGCTCTTAACATTATGAACAGTTTGATTGGTAGTAAGAACATTCAAGAAGATTTTC
TTGACCTGTACCAAAACTACCCGGAAATTCTGAAAGTAGTCCCCCTTTTGATCGCAAAGCGTTTGCGTGA
TACGATTATCGTAAAAGACCCTATCAAGGACTTTTACTTCGATTTTTCAAAACGTAACTATAGTATTGAG
GAGTACACGATGTTCCTTGAAAAGTCGGGGATCTTTGATCTGCTGCAAAATCACTTAGTTAGCAATTTAG
TTGATTACGTGACTGGGGTCGAGGTCGGTATGGACACCAACGGGCGTAAGAACCGCACAGGAGACGCGAT
GGAAAACATTGTGCAATCGTACTTGGAAGCCGAAGGTTATATCCTTGGGGAGAACCTGTTCAAAGAAATT
GAGCAAAACGAAATTGAGGAGATCTTTTCCGTTGACTTAAGTGCCATCACTAATGATGGAAATACCGTTA
AACGCTTTGACTTTGTGATCAAAAATGAACAGGTCTTATACTTGATTGAGGTCAATTTCTACTCTGGAAG
TGGCTCGAAGTTAAACGAAACTGCACGCTCATACAAAATGATTGCCGAAGAGACTAAGGCTATTCCGAAC
GTGGAGTTTATGTGGATCACTGACGGACAAGGGTGGTACAAGGCCAAAAACAATTTGCGCGAGACCTTCG
ACATCCTGCCTTTCCTTTACAATATTAACGATTTGGAGCACAATATTCTTAAGAACCTGAAATGAAGCTT
GGCTGTTTTGGCGGATGAGAGAAGATTTTCAGCCTGATACAGATTAAATCAGAACGCAGAAGCGGTCTGA
TAAAACAGAATTTGCCTGGCGGCAGTAGCGCGGTGGTCCCACCTGACCCCATGCCGAACTCAGAAGTGAA
ACGCCGTAGCGCCGATGGTAGTGTGGGGTCTCCCCATGCGAGAGTAGGGAACTGCCAGGCATCAAATAAA
ACGAAAGGCTCAGTCGAAAGACTGGGCCTTTCGTTTTATCTGTTGTTTGTCGGTGAACGCTCTCCTGAGT
AGGACAAATCCGCCGGGAGCGGATTTGAACGTTGCGAAGCAACGGCCCGGAGGGTGGCGGGCAGGACGCC
CGCCATAAACTGCCAGGCATCAAATTAAGCAGAAGGCCATCCTGACGGATGGCCTTTTTGCGTTTCTACA
AACTCTTTTGTTTATTTTTCTAAATACATTCAAATATGTATCCGCTCATGAGACAATAACCCTGATAAAT
GCTTCAATAATATTGAAAAAGGAAGAGTATGAGTATTCAACATTTCCGTGTCGCCCTTATTCCCTTTTTT
GCGGCATTTTGCCTTCCTGTTTTTGCTCACCCAGAAACGCTGGTGAAAGTAAAAGATGCTGAAGATCAGT
TGGGTGCAGCAAACTATTAACTGGCGAACTACTTACTCTAGCTTCCCGGCAACAATTAATAGACTGGATG
GAGGCGGATAAAGTTGCAGGACCACTTCTGCGCTCGGCCCTTCCGGCTGGCTGGTTTATTGCTGATAAAT
CTGGAGCCGGTGAGCGTGGGTCTCGCGGTATCATTGCAGCACTGGGGCCAGATGGTAAGCCCTCCCGTAT
CGTAGTTATCTACACGACGGGGAGTCAGGCAACTATGGATGAACGAAATAGACAGATCGCTGAGATAGGT
GCCTCACTGATTAAGCATTGGTAACTGTCAGACCAAGTTTACTCATATATACTTTAGATTGATT
[125 nt withheld, positions 2235-2359]
C
[141 nt withheld, positions 2361-2501]
CCTTTGACGTTGGAGTCCACGTTCTTT
[37 nt withheld, positions 2529-2565]
ACCCTATCTCGGGCTATTCTTTTGATTTATAAGGGATTTTGCCGATTTCGGCCTATTGGTTAAAAAATGA
GCTGATTTAACAAAAATTTAACGCGAATTTTAACAAAATATTAACGTTTACAATTTAAAAGGATCTAGGT
GAAGATCCTTTTTGATAATCTCATGACCAAAATCCCTTAACGTGAGTTTTCGTTCCACTGAGCGTCAGAC
CCCGTAGAAAAGATCAAAGGATCTTCTTGAGATCCTTTTTTTCTGCGCGTAATCTGCTGCTTGCAAACAA
AAAAACCACCGCTACCAGCGGTGGTTTGTTTGCCGGATCAAGAGCTACCAACTCTTTTTCCGAAGGTAAC
TGGCTTCAGCAGAGCGCAGATACCAAATACTGTCCTTCTAGTGTAGCCGTAGTTAGGCCACCACTTCAAG
AACTCTGTAGCACCGCCTACATACCTCGCTCTGCTAATCCTGTTACCAGTCAGGCATTTGAGAAGCACAC
GGTCACACTGCTTCCGGTAGTCAATAAACCGGTAAACCAGCAATAGACATAAGCGGCTATTTAACGACCC
TGCCCTGAACCGACGACCGGGTCGAATTTGCTTTCGAATTTCTGCCATTCATCCGCTTATTATCACTTAT
TCAGGCGTAGCAACCAGGCGTTTAAGGGCACCAATAACTGCCTTAAAAAAATTACGCCCCGCCCTGCCAC
TCATCGCAGTACTGTTGTAATTCATTAAGCATTCTGCCGACATGGAAGCCATCACAAACGGCATGATGAA
CCTGAATCGCCAGCGGCATCAGCACCTTGTCGCCTTGCGTATAATATTTGCCCATGGTGAAAACGGGGGC
GAAGAAGTTGTCCATATTGGCCACGTTTAAATCAAAACTGGTGAAACTCACCCAGGGATTGGCTGAGACG
AAAAACATATTCTCAATAAACCCTTTAGGGAAATAGGCCAGGTTTTCACCGTAACACGCCACATCTTGCG
AATATATGTGTAGAAACTGCCGGAAATCGTCGTGGTATTCACTCCAGAGCGATGAAAACGTTTCAGTTTG
CTCATGGAAAACGGTGTAACAAGGGTGAACACTATCCCATATCACCAGCTCACCGTCTTTCATTGCCATA
CGGAATTCCGGATGAGCATTCATCAGGCGGGCAAGAATGTGAATAAAGGCCGGATAAAACTTGTGCTTAT
TTTTCTTTACGGTCTTTAAAAAGGCCGTAATATCCAGCTGAACGGTCTGGTTATAGGTACATTGAGCAAC
TGACTGAAATGCCTCAAAATGTTCTTTACGATGCCATTGGGATATATCAACGGTGGTATATCCAGTGATT
TTTTTCTCCATTTTAGCTTCCTTAGCTCCTGAAAATCTCGATAACTCAAAAAATACGCCCGGTAGTGATC
TTATTTCATTATGGTGAAAGTTGGAACCTCTTACGTGCCGATCAACGTCTCATTTTCGCCAAAAGTTGGC
CCAGGGCTTCCCGGTATCAACAGGGACACCAGGATTTATTTATTCTGCGAAGTGATCTTCCGTCACAGGT
ATTTATTCGGCGCAAAGTGCGTCGGGTGATGCTGCCAACTTACTGATTTAGTGTATGATGGTGTTTTTGA
GGTGCTCCAGTGGCTTCTGTTTCTATCAGCTGTCCCTCCTGTTCAGCTACTGACGGGGTGGTGCGTAACG
GCAAAAGCACCGCCGGACATCAGCGCTAGCGGAGTGTATACTGGCTTACTATGTTGGCACTGATGAGGGT
GTCAGTGAAGTGCTTCATGTGGCAGGAGAAAAAAGGCTGCACCGGTGCGTCAGCAGAATATGTGATACAG
GATATATTCCGCTTCCTCGCTCACTGACTCGCTACGCTCGGTCGTTCGACTGCGGCGAGCGGAAATGGCT
TACGAACGGGGCGGAGATTTCCTGGAAGATGCCAGGAAGATACTTAACAGGGAAGTGAGAGGGCCGCGGC
AAAGCCGTTTTTCCATAGGCTCCGCCCCCCTGACAAGCATCACGAAATCTGACGCTCAAATCAGTGGTGG
CGAAACCCGACAGGACTATAAAGATACCAGGCGTTTCCCCCTGGCGGCTCCCTCGTGCGCTCTCCTGTTC
CTGCCTTTCGGTTTACCGGTGTCATTCCGCTGTTATGGCCGCGTTTGTCTCATTCCACGCCTGACACTCA
GTTCCGGGTAGGCAGTTCGCTCCAAGCTGGACTGTATGCACGAACCCCCCGTTCAGTCCGACCGCTGCGC
CTTATCCGGTAACTATCGTCTTGAGTCCAACCCGGAAAGACATGCAAAAGCACCACTGGCAGCAGCCACT
GGTAATTGATTTAGAGGAGTTAGTCTTGAAGTCATGCGCCGGTTAAGGCTAAACTGAAAGGACAAGTTTT
GGTGACTGCGCTCCTCCAAGCCAGTTACCTCGGTTCAAAGAGTTGGTAGCTCAGAGAACCTTCGAAAAAC
CGCCCTGCAAGGCGGTTTTTTCGTTTTCAGAGCAAGAGATTACGCGCAGACCAAAACGATCTCAAGAAGA
TCATCTTATTAATCAGATAAAATATTTCTAGGCTCATGAGCCCGAAGTGGCGAGCCCGATCTTCCCCATC
GGTGATGTCGGCGATATAGGCGCCAGCAACCGCACCTGTGGCGCCGGTGATGCCGGCCACGATGCGTCCG
GCGTAGAGGATCTGCTCATGTTTGACAGCTTATCATCGATGCATAATGTGCCTGTCAAATGGACGAAGCA
GGGATTCTGCAAACCCTATGCTACTCCGTCAAGCCGTCAATTGTCTGATTCGTTACCAATTATGACAACT
TGACGGCTACATCATTCACTTTTTCTTCACAACCGGCACGGAACTCGCTCGGGCTGGCCCCGGTGCATTT
TTTAAATACCCGCGAGAAATAGAGTTGATCGTCAAAACCAACATTGCGACCGACGGTGGCGATAGGCATC
CGGGTGGTGCTCAAAAGCAGCTTCGCCTGGCTGATACGTTGGTCCTCGCGCCAGCTTAAGACGCTAATCC
CTAACTGCTGGCGGAAAAGATGTGACAGACGCGACGGCGACAAGCAAACATGCTGTGCGACGCTGGCGAT
ATCAAAATTGCTGTCTGCCAGGTGATCGCTGATGTACTGACAAGCCTCGCGTACCCGATTATCCATCGGT
GGATGGAGCGACTCGTTAATCGCTTCCATGCGCCGCAGTAACAATTGCTCAAGCAGATTTATCGCCAGCA
GCTCCGAATAGCGCCCTTCCCCTTGCCCGGCGTTAATGATTTGCCCAAACAGGTCGCTGAAATGCGGCTG
GTGCGCTTCATCCGGGCGAAAGAACCCCGTATTGGCAAATATTGACGGCCAGTTAAGCCATTCATGCCAG
TAGGCGCGCGGACGAAAGTAAACCCACTGGTGATACCATTCGCGAGCCTCCGGATGACGACCGTAGTGAT
GAATCTCTCCTGGCGGGAACAGCAAAATATCACCCGGTCGGCAAACAAATTCTCGTCCCTGATTTTTCAC
CACCCCCTGACCGCGAATGGTGAGATTGAGAATATAACCTTTCATTCCCAGCGGTCGGTCGATAAAAAAA
TCGAGATAACCGTTGGCCTCAATCGGCGTTAAACCCGCCACCAGATGGGCATTAAACGAGTATCCCGGCA
GCAGGGGATCATTTTGCGCTTCAGCCATACTTTTCATACT
